>Addgene plasmid #27708 | CAV1-P132L-mEGFP | depositor full sequence | sequence record 13012 | Author sequence
TAGTTATTAATAGTAATCAATTACGGGGTCATTAGTTCATAGCCCATATATGGAGTTCCGCGTTACATAA
CTTACGGTAAATGGCCCGCCTGGCTGACCGCCCAACGACCCCCGCCCATTGACGTCAATAATGACGTATG
TTCCCATAGTAACGCCAATAGGGACTTTCCATTGACGTCAATGGGTGGAGTATTTACGGTAAACTGCCCA
CTTGGCAGTACATCAAGTGTATCATATGCCAAGTACGCCCCCTATTGACGTCAATGACGGTAAATGGCCC
GCCTGGCATTATGCCCAGTACATGACCTTATGGGACTTTCCTACTTGGCAGTACATCTACGTATTAGTCA
TCGCTATTACCATGGTGATGCGGTTTTGGCAGTACATCAATGGGCGTGGATAGCGGTTTGACTCACGGGG
ATTTCCAAGTCTCCACCCCATTGACGTCAATGGGAGTTTGTTTTGGCACCAAAATCAACGGGACTTTCCA
AAATGTCGTAACAACTCCGCCCCATTGACGCAAATGGGCGGTAGGCGTGTACGGTGGGAGGTCTATATAA
GCAGAGCTGGTTTAGTGAACCGTCAGATCCGCTAGCGCTACCGGACTCAGATCTCGAGCTCAAGCTTCGA
ATTCGGCACGAGCTTCACCCAGCCACCGGCCAGCATGTCTGGGGGCAAATACGTAGACTCCGAGGGGCAC
CTCTACACCGTTCCCATCCGGGAGCAGGGCAACATCTACAAGCCCAACAACAAGGCCATGGCGGAGGAGA
TGAGCGAGAAGCAGGTGTACGACGCGCACACCAAGGAAATCGACCTGGTCAACCGCGACCCCAAGCATCT
CAACGACGACGTGGTCAAGATTGATTTTGAAGATGTGATTGCAGAACCAGAAGGAACACACAGTTTTGAT
GGCATCTGGAAGGCCAGCTTCACCACCTTCACTGTGACAAAATACTGGTTTTACCGCTTGCTGTCTGCCC
TCTTTGGCATCCCAATGGCACTCATATGGGGCATTTACTTTGCCATTCTTTCTTTCCTGCACATCTGGGC
AGTTGTGCTGTGCATTAAGAGTTTCCTGATTGAGATTCAGTGCATCAGCCGTGTCTATTCCATCTACGTC
CACACCTTCTGTGACCCGTTCTTTGAGGCTGTTGGCAAAATATTCAGCAATATCCGCATCAACATGCAGA
AAGAAACACCGCGGGCCCGGGATCCACCGGTCGCCACCATGGTGAGCAAGGGCGAGGAGCTGTTCACCGG
GGTGGTGCCCATCCTGGTCGAGCTGGACGGCGACGTAAACGGCCACAAGTTCAGCGTGTCCGGCGAGGGC
GAGGGCGATGCCACCTACGGCAAGCTGACCCTGAAGTTCATCTGCACCACCGGCAAGCTGCCCGTGCCCT
GGCCCACCCTCGTGACCACCCTGACCTACGGCGTGCAGTGCTTCAGCCGCTACCCCGACCACATGAAGCA
GCACGACTTCTTCAAGTCCGCCATGCCCGAAGGCTACGTCCAGGAGCGCACCATCTTCTTCAAGGACGAC
GGCAACTACAAGACCCGCGCCGAGGTGAAGTTCGAGGGCGACACCCTGGTGAACCGCATCGAGCTGAAGG
GCATCGACTTCAAGGAGGACGGCAACATCCTGGGGCACAAGCTGGAGTACAACTACAACAGCCACAACGT
CTATATCATGGCCGACAAGCAGAAGAACGGCATCAAGGTGAACTTCAAGATCCGCCACAACATCGAGGAC
GGCAGCGTGCAGCTCGCCGACCACTACCAGCAGAACACCCCCATCGGCGACGGCCCCGTGCTGCTGCCCG
ACAACCACTACCTGAGCACCCAGTCCGCCCTGAGCAAAGACCCCAACGAGAAGCGCGATCACATGGTCCT
TAAGGAGTTCGTGACCGCCGCCGGGATCACTCTCGGCATGGACGAGCTGTACAAGTAAAGCGGCCGCGAC
TCTAGATCATAATCAGCCATACCACATTTGTAGAGGTTTTACTTGCTTTAAAAAACCTCCCACACCTCCC
CCTGAACCTGAAACATAAAATGAATGCAATTGTTGTTGTTAACTTGTTTATTGCAGCTTATAATGGTTAC
AAATAAAGCAATAGCATCACAAATTTCACAAATAAAGCATTTTTTTCACTGCATTCTAGTTGTGGTTTGT
CCAAACTCATCAATGTATCTTAAGGCGTAAATTGTAAGCGTTAATATTTTGTTAAAATTCGCGTTAAATT
TTTGTTAAATCAGCTCATTTTTTAACCAATAGGCCGAAATCGGCAAAATCCCTTATAAATCAAAAGAATA
GACCGAGATAGGGT
[37 nt withheld, positions 2325-2361]
AAAGAACGTGGACTCCAACGTCAAAGG
[49 nt withheld, positions 2389-2437]
T
[91 nt withheld, positions 2439-2529]
G
[124 nt withheld, positions 2531-2654]
CAGGTGGCACTTTTCGGGGAAATGTGCGCGGAACCCCTATTTGTTTATTTTTCTAAATACATTCAAATAT
GTATCCGCTCATGAGACAATAACCCTGATAAATGCTTCAATAATATTGAAAAAGGAAGAGTCCTGAGGCG
GAAAGAACCAGCTGTGGAATGTGTGTCAGTTAGGGTGTGGAAAGTCCCCAGGCTCCCCAGCAGGCAGAAG
TATGCAAAGCATGCATCTCAATTAGTCAGCAACCAGGTGTGGAAAGTCCCCAGGCTCCCCAGCAGGCAGA
AGTATGCAAAGCATGCATCTCAATTAGTCAGCAACCATAGTCCCGCCCCTAACTCCGCCCATCCCGCCCC
TAACTCCGCCCAGTTCCGCCCATTCTCCGCCCCATGGCTGACTAATTTTTTTTATTTATGCAGAGGCCGA
GGCCGCCTCGGCCTCTGAGCTATTCCAGAAGTAGTGAGGAGGCTTTTTTGGAGGCCTAGGCTTTTGCAAA
GATCGATCAAGAGACAGGATGAGGATCGTTTCGCATGATTGAACAAGATGGATTGCACGCAGGTTCTCCG
GCCGCTTGGGTGGAGAGGCTATTCGGCTATGACTGGGCACAACAGACAATCGGCTGCTCTGATGCCGCCG
TGTTCCGGCTGTCAGCGCAGGGGCGCCCGGTTCTTTTTGTCAAGACCGACCTGTCCGGTGCCCTGAATGA
ACTGCAAGACGAGGCAGCGCGGCTATCGTGGCTGGCCACGACGGGCGTTCCTTGCGCAGCTGTGCTCGAC
GTTGTCACTGAAGCGGGAAGGGACTGGCTGCTATTGGGCGAAGTGCCGGGGCAGGATCTCCTGTCATCTC
ACCTTGCTCCTGCCGAGAAAGTATCCATCATGGCTGATGCAATGCGGCGGCTGCATACGCTTGATCCGGC
TACCTGCCCATTCGACCACCAAGCGAAACATCGCATCGAGCGAGCACGTACTCGGATGGAAGCCGGTCTT
GTCGATCAGGATGATCTGGACGAAGAGCATCAGGGGCTCGCGCCAGCCGAACTGTTCGCCAGGCTCAAGG
CGAGCATGCCCGACGGCGAGGATCTCGTCGTGACCCATGGCGATGCCTGCTTGCCGAATATCATGGTGGA
AAATGGCCGCTTTTCTGGATTCATCGACTGTGGCCGGCTGGGTGTGGCGGACCGCTATCAGGACATAGCG
TTGGCTACCCGTGATATTGCTGAAGAGCTTGGCGGCGAATGGGCTGACCGCTTCCTCGTGCTTTACGGTA
TCGCCGCTCCCGATTCGCAGCGCATCGCCTTCTATCGCCTTCTTGACGAGTTCTTCTGAGCGGGACTCTG
GGGTTCGAAATGACCGACCAAGCGACGCCCAACCTGCCATCACGAGATTTCGATTCCACCGCCGCCTTCT
ATGAAAGGTTGGGCTTCGGAATCGTTTTCCGGGACGCCGGCTGGATGATCCTCCAGCGCGGGGATCTCAT
GCTGGAGTTCTTCGCCCACCCTAGGGGGAGGCTAACTGAAACACGGAAGGAGACAATACCGGAAGGAACC
CGCGCTATGACGGCAATAAAAAGACAGAATAAAACGCACGGTGTTGGGTCGTTTGTTCATAAACGCGGGG
TTCGGTCCCAGGGCTGGCACTCTGTCGATACCCCACCGAGACCCCATTGGGGCCAATACGCCCGCGTTTC
TTCCTTTTCCCCACCCCACCCCCCAAGTTCGGGTGAAGGCCCAGGGCTCGCAGCCAACGTCGGGGCGGCA
GGCCCTGCCATAGCCTCAGGTTACTCATATATACTTTAGATTGATTTAAAACTTCATTTTTAATTTAAAA
GGATCTAGGTGAAGATCCTTTTTGATAATCTCATGACCAAAATCCCTTAACGTGAGTTTTCGTTCCACTG
AGCGTCAGACCCCGTAGAAAAGATCAAAGGATCTTCTTGAGATCCTTTTTTTCTGCGCGTAATCTGCTGC
TTGCAAACAAAAAAACCACCGCTACCAGCGGTGGTTTGTTTGCCGGATCAAGAGCTACCAACTCTTTTTC
CGAAGGTAACTGGCTTCAGCAGAGCGCAGATACCAAATACTGTCCTTCTAGTGTAGCCGTAGTTAGGCCA
CCACTTCAAGAACTCTGTAGCACCGCCTACATACCTCGCTCTGCTAATCCTGTTACCAGTGGCTGCTGCC
AGTGGCGATAAGTCGTGTCTTACCGGGTTGGACTCAAGACGATAGTTACCGGATAAGGCGCAGCGGTCGG
GCTGAACGGGGGGTTCGTGCACACAGCCCAGCTTGGAGCGAACGACCTACACCGAACTGAGATACCTACA
GCGTGAGCTATGAGAAAGCGCCACGCTTCCCGAAGGGAGAAAGGCGGACAGGTATCCGGTAAGCGGCAGG
GTCGGAACAGGAGAGCGCACGAGGGAGCTTCCAGGGGGAAACGCCTGGTATCTTTATAGTCCTGTCGGGT
TTCGCCACCTCTGACTTGAGCGTCGATTTTTGTGATGCTCGTCAGGGGGGCGGAGCCTATGGAAAAACGC
CAGCAACGCGGCCTTTTTACGGTTCCTGGCCTTTTGCTGGCCTTTTGCTCACATGTTCTTTCCTGCGTTA
TCCCCTGATTCTGTGGATAACCGTATTACCGCCATGCAT
Features (pLannotate 1.2.2; 16 found; start..end, strand, type, name):
     61..364     +  enhancer       CMV enhancer: human cytomegalovirus immediate early enhancer
    365..568     +  promoter       CMV promoter: human cytomegalovirus (CMV) immediate early promoter
    591..634     +  misc_feature   MCS (fragment): multiple cloning site
    665..1198    +  CDS            CAV1: CAV1_CANLF - Also known as CAV. Experimental evidence at protein level: Swiss-Prot protein existence level 1. May act as a scaffolding protein within caveolar membranes. Forms a stable heterooligomeric complex with CAV2 that targets to lipid rafts and drives caveolae formation. Mediates the recruitment of CAVIN proteins (CAVIN1/2/3/4) to the caveolae (By similarity). Interacts directly with G-protein alpha subunits and can functionally regulate their activity (By similarity). Involved in the costimulatory signal essential for T-cell receptor (TCR)-mediated T-cell activation. Its binding to DPP
   1198..1221    +  misc_feature   MCS (fragment): multiple cloning site
   1229..1948    +  CDS            EGFP: the original enhanced GFP (Yang et al., 1996) mammalian codon-optimized
   1965..2048    +  CDS            large T antigen (fragment): large T antigen from SV40 (simian virus 40)
   2071..2192    +  polyA_signal   SV40 poly(A) signal: SV40 polyadenylation signal
   2226..2654    -  rep_origin     f1 ori (sequence partly withheld): f1 bacteriophage origin of replication; arrow indicates direction of (+) strand synthesis
   2681..2785    +  promoter       AmpR promoter: bla
   2787..3144    +  promoter       SV40 promoter: SV40 enhancer and early promoter
   3179..3973    +  CDS            NeoR/KanR: aminoglycoside phosphotransferase from Tn5; aph(3')-II (or nptII); confers resistance to neomycin, kanamycin, and G418 (Geneticin®)
   3994..4146    +  CDS            ble (fragment): BLE_KLEPN - Experimental evidence at protein level: Swiss-Prot protein existence level 1. Binding protein with a strong affinity to the bleomycin family of antibiotics. Binds to CL990; an antimitotic-antibiotic compound. From Klebsiella pneumoniae.
   4205..4252    +  polyA_signal   HSV TK poly(A) signal: herpes simplex virus thymidine kinase polyadenylation signal (Cole and Stacy, 1985)
   4343..4359    -  polyA_signal   bGH poly(A) signal (fragment): bovine growth hormone polyadenylation signal
   4581..5169    +  rep_origin     ori: high-copy-number ColE1/pMB1/pBR322/pUC origin of replication
