[The description below was written by a language model from this plasmid's Addgene catalogue record and pLannotate feature annotations shown in this document.]
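Description:
CAV1-P132L-mEGFP is a mammalian expression plasmid built on the Clontech pEGFP-N1 backbone that encodes dog (Canis lupus familiaris) caveolin-1 carrying the P132L point mutation, fused at its C terminus to monomeric EGFP. The caveolin-1 coding sequence sits between remnants of the multiple cloning site, directly upstream of and in frame with the fluorescent protein. The recorded insert, cloned between EcoRI and NotI sites that both remain intact, appears to span both the caveolin and mEGFP portions. The automated annotation labels the reporter simply as EGFP, whereas the catalogue entry specifies the monomeric variant. Transcription is driven by the human cytomegalovirus immediate early enhancer and promoter and terminated by the SV40 polyadenylation signal.

In bacteria, the plasmid is maintained at high copy from a ColE1/pUC-type origin and selected with kanamycin. The same Tn5 aminoglycoside phosphotransferase gene (NeoR/KanR) is preceded by both a bacterial promoter and the SV40 enhancer/early promoter and followed by the HSV TK poly(A) signal, so it also permits G418 selection of transfected mammalian cells. An f1 origin is present for single-stranded DNA production. The short fragments annotated as large T antigen, ble and bGH poly(A) are most likely incidental matches to backbone sequence rather than functional elements.

According to the depositor, the P132L mutant accumulates in the ER/Golgi, has oligomerisation defects and does not support caveolae formation. The construct therefore serves as a fluorescently trackable, assembly-defective caveolin-1 for live-cell or fixed-cell imaging, for example in studies of caveolin trafficking, oligomerisation and caveolae biogenesis.
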