Addgene plasmid #27708: CAV1-P132L-mEGFP
Depositing lab: Ari Helenius. Depositing organization: ETH Zurich (Swiss Federal Institute of Technology). Publication: Biogenesis of caveolae: stepwise assembly of large caveolin and cavin complexes. Hayer A, Stoeber M, Bissig C, Helenius A. Traffic. 2010 Mar . 11(3):361-82. 10.1111/j.1600-0854.2009.01023.x PubMed 20070607.
Backbone
  Vector backbone: pEGFP-N1
  Backbone manufacturer: Clontech
  Backbone size w/o insert (bp): 3961
  Vector type: Mammalian Expression
  Selectable markers: Neomycin (select with G418)
Growth in bacteria
  Bacterial resistance: Kanamycin, 50 μg/mL
  Growth temperature: 37°C
  Growth strain: DH5alpha
  Copy number: High Copy
Gene/Insert
  Gene/Insert name: caveolin-1 (alt name: CAV1, cav-1)
  Species: Canis lupus familiaris
  Insert size (bp): 1322
  Mutation: P132L
  GenBank ID: NM_001003296
  Entrez Gene: CAV1
  Tag / fusion protein: monomeric EGFP (C terminal on insert)
  Cloning method: Restriction Enzyme; 5′ cloning site EcoRI (not destroyed); 3′ cloning site NotI (not destroyed)
  Sequencing primers: 5′ CMV Forward; 3′ ACC TCT ACA AAT GTG GTA TGG CTG
Terms and licenses: Academic/Nonprofit Terms; Industry Terms: Not Available to Industry
Depositor comments: The CAV1 mutant P132L accumulates in ER/Golgi, has oligomerisation defects, and does not support caveolae formation.
How to cite: CAV1-P132L-mEGFP was a gift from Ari Helenius (Addgene plasmid # 27708 ; http://n2t.net/addgene:27708 ; RRID:Addgene_27708)
