>Addgene plasmid #27708 | CAV1-P132L-mEGFP | addgene partial sequence | sequence record 35919 | EGFP-N 5'-CGTCGCCGTCCAGCTCGACCAG-3'
GCTCCTCGCCCTTGCTCACCATGGTGGCGACCGGTGGATCCCGGGCCCGCGGTGTTTCTTTCTGCATGTT
GATGCGGATATTGCTGAATATTTTGCCAACAGCCTCAAAGAACGGGTCACAGAAGGTGTGGACGTAGATG
GAATAGACACGGCTGATGCACTGAATCTCAATCAGGAAACTCTTAATGCACAGCACAACTGCCCAGATGT
GCAGGAAAGAAAGAATGGCAAAGTAAATGCCCCATATGAGTGCCATTGGGATGCCAAAGAGGGCAGACAG
CAAGCGGTAAAACCAGTATTTTGTCACAGTGAAGGTGGTGAAGCTGGCCTTCCAGATGCCATCAAAACTG
TGTGTTCCTTCTGGTTCTGCAATCACATCTTCAAAATCAATCTTGACCACGTCGTCGTTGAGATGCTTGG
GGTCGCGGTTGACCAGGTCGATTTCCTTGGTGTGCGCGTCGTACACCTGCTTCTCGCTCATCTCCTCCGC
CATGGCCTTGTTGTTGGGCTTGTAGATGTTGCCCTGCTCCCGGATGGGAACGGTGTAGAGGTGCCCCTCG
GAGTCTACGTATTTGCCCCCAGACATGCTGGCCGGTGGCTGGGTGAAGCTCGTGCCGAATTCGAAGCTTG
AGCTCGAGATCTGAGTCCGGTAGCGCTAGCGGATCTGACGGTTCACTAAACCAGCTCTGCTTATATAGAC
CTCCCACCGTACACGCCTACCGCCCATTTGCGTCAATGGGGCGGAGTTGTTACGACATTTTGGAAAGTCC
CGTTGATTTTGGTGCCAAAACAAACTCCCATTGACGTCAATGGGGTGGAGACTTGGAAATCCCCGTGAGT
CAAACCGCTATCCACGCCCATTGATGTACTGCCAAAACCGCATCACCATGGTAATAGCGATGACTAATAC
GTA
